LOCUS       Exported 9964 bp ds-DNA circular SYN 12-MAY-2021
DEFINITION  for baculovirus expression of CAMSAP2 in Sf9 cells.
ACCESSION   .
VERSION     .
KEYWORDS    pFasBac+GFP-CAMSAP2
SOURCE      synthetic DNA construct
  ORGANISM  synthetic DNA construct
REFERENCE   1 (bases 1 to 9964)
  AUTHORS   Hendershott MC, Vale RD
  TITLE     Regulation of microtubule minus-end dynamics by CAMSAPs and
            Patronin.
  JOURNAL   Proc Natl Acad Sci U S A. 2014 Apr 22;111(16):5860-5. doi:
            10.1073/pnas.1404133111. Epub 2014 Mar 26.
  PUBMED    24706919
REFERENCE   2 (bases 1 to 9964)
  AUTHORS   .
  TITLE     Direct Submission
  JOURNAL   Exported May 12, 2021 from SnapGene Server 1.1.58
            http://www.snapgene.com
FEATURES             Location/Qualifiers
     source          1..9964
                     /organism="synthetic DNA construct"
                     /mol_type="other DNA"
     primer_bind     9..28
                     /label=pBR322ori-F
                     /note="pBR322 origin, forward primer"
     primer_bind     262..279
                     /label=L4440
                     /note="L4440 vector, forward primer"
     mobile_element  411..635
                     /mobile_element_type="transposon:Tn7"
                     /note="mini-Tn7 element (right end of the Tn7 transposon)"
     CDS             complement(702..1235)
                     /codon_start=1
                     /gene="aacC1"
                     /product="gentamycin acetyltransferase"
                     /label=GmR
                     /note="confers resistance to gentamycin"
                     /translation="MLRSSNDVTQQGSRPKTKLGGSSMGIIRTCRLGPDQVKSMRAALD
                     LFGREFGDVATYSQHQPDSDYLGNLLRSKTFIALAAFDQEAVVGALAAYVLPRFEQPRS
                     EIYIYDLAVSGEHRRQGIATALINLLKHEANALGAYVIYVQADYGDDPAVALYTKLGIR
                     EEVMHFDIDPSTAT"
     promoter        complement(1424..1452)
                     /gene="intI1 (promoter lies within the coding sequence)"
                     /label=Pc promoter
                     /note="class 1 integron promoter"
     promoter        1804..1895
                     /gene="polh from Autographa californica"
                     /label=polyhedrin promoter
                     /note="promoter for the baculovirus polyhedrin gene"
     primer_bind     1820..1837
                     /label=Polyhedrin-F
                     /note="Polyhedrin promoter, forward primer"
     CDS             1962..1979
                     /codon_start=1
                     /product="6xHis affinity tag"
                     /label=6xHis
                     /translation="HHHHHH"
     CDS             2001..2021
                     /codon_start=1
                     /product="tobacco etch virus (TEV) protease recognition and
                     cleavage site"
                     /label=TEV site
                     /translation="ENLYFQG"
     CDS             2025..2738
                     /codon_start=1
                     /product="GFP variant that folds robustly even when fused
                     to poorly folded proteins (Pedelacq et al., 2006)"
                     /label=superfolder GFP
                     /translation="MSKGEELFTGVVPILVELDGDVNGHKFSVRGEGEGDATNGKLTLK
                     FICTTGKLPVPWPTLVTTLTYGVQCFSRYPDHMKRHDFFKSAMPEGYVQERTISFKDDG
                     TYKTRAEVKFEGDTLVNRIELKGIDFKEDGNILGHKLEYNFNSHNVYITADKQKNGIKA
                     NFKIRHNVEDGSVQLADHYQQNTPIGDGPVLLPDNHYLSTQSVLSKDPNEKRDHMVLLE
                     FVTAAGITHGMDELYK"
     primer_bind     complement(2055..2083)
                     /label=GFP-R
                     /note="GFP, reverse primer. Does NOT anneal to EGFP"
     primer_bind     2678..2698
                     /label=GFP-F
                     /note="GFP, forward primer. Does NOT anneal to EGFP"
     RBS             5785..5793
                     /label=Shine-Dalgarno sequence
                     /note="full consensus sequence for ribosome-binding sites
                     upstream of start codons in E. coli; complementary to a
                     region in the 3' end of the 16S rRNA (Chen et al., 1994)"
     polyA_signal    7354..7488
                     /label=SV40 poly(A) signal
                     /note="SV40 polyadenylation signal"
     primer_bind     complement(7391..7410)
                     /label=SV40pA-R
                     /note="SV40 polyA, reverse primer"
     primer_bind     7445..7464
                     /label=EBV-rev
                     /note="SV40 polyA terminator, reverse primer"
     mobile_element  7517..7682
                     /mobile_element_type="transposon:Tn7"
                     /note="mini-Tn7 element (left end of the Tn7 transposon)"
     rep_origin      7866..8321
                     /direction=RIGHT
                     /label=f1 ori
                     /note="f1 bacteriophage origin of replication; arrow
                     indicates direction of (+) strand synthesis"
     primer_bind     complement(7953..7972)
                     /label=F1ori-R
                     /note="F1 origin, reverse primer"
     primer_bind     8163..8184
                     /label=F1ori-F
                     /note="F1 origin, forward primer"
     promoter        8348..8452
                     /gene="bla"
                     /label=AmpR promoter
     CDS             8453..9313
                     /codon_start=1
                     /gene="bla"
                     /product="beta-lactamase"
                     /label=AmpR
                     /note="confers resistance to ampicillin, carbenicillin, and
                     related antibiotics"
                     /translation="MSIQHFRVALIPFFAAFCLPVFAHPETLVKVKDAEDQLGARVGYI
                     ELDLNSGKILESFRPEERFPMMSTFKVLLCGAVLSRIDAGQEQLGRRIHYSQNDLVEYS
                     PVTEKHLTDGMTVRELCSAAITMSDNTAANLLLTTIGGPKELTAFLHNMGDHVTRLDRW
                     EPELNEAIPNDERDTTMPVAMATTLRKLLTGELLTLASRQQLIDWMEADKVAGPLLRSA
                     LPAGWFIADKSGAGERGSRGIIAALGPDGKPSRIVVIYTTGSQATMDERNRQIAEIGAS
                     LIKHW"
     primer_bind     complement(8671..8690)
                     /label=Amp-R
                     /note="Ampicillin resistance gene, reverse primer"
     rep_origin      9484..108
                     /direction=RIGHT
                     /label=ori
                     /note="high-copy-number ColE1/pMB1/pBR322/pUC origin of
                     replication"
ORIGIN
        1 cttccagggg gaaacgcctg gtatctttat agtcctgtcg ggtttcgcca cctctgactt
       61 gagcgtcgat ttttgtgatg ctcgtcaggg gggcggagcc tatggaaaaa cgccagcaac
      121 gcggcctttt tacggttcct ggccttttgc tggccttttg ctcacatgtt ctttcctgcg
      181 ttatcccctg attctgtgga taaccgtatt accgcctttg agtgagctga taccgctcgc
      241 cgcagccgaa cgaccgagcg cagcgagtca gtgagcgagg aagcggaaga gcgcctgatg
      301 cggtattttc tccttacgca tctgtgcggt atttcacacc gcagaccagc cgcgtaacct
      361 ggcaaaatcg gttacggttg agtaataaat ggatgccctg cgtaagcggg tgtgggcgga
      421 caataaagtc ttaaactgaa caaaatagat ctaaactatg acaataaagt cttaaactag
      481 acagaatagt tgtaaactga aatcagtcca gttatgctgt gaaaaagcat actggacttt
      541 tgttatggct aaagcaaact cttcattttc tgaagtgcaa attgcccgtc gtattaaaga
      601 ggggcgtggc caagggcatg gtaaagacta tattcgcggc gttgtgacaa tttaccgaac
      661 aactccgcgg ccgggaagcc gatctcggct tgaacgaatt gttaggtggc ggtacttggg
      721 tcgatatcaa agtgcatcac ttcttcccgt atgcccaact ttgtatagag agccactgcg
      781 ggatcgtcac cgtaatctgc ttgcacgtag atcacataag caccaagcgc gttggcctca
      841 tgcttgagga gattgatgag cgcggtggca atgccctgcc tccggtgctc gccggagact
      901 gcgagatcat agatatagat ctcactacgc ggctgctcaa acctgggcag aacgtaagcc
      961 gcgagagcgc caacaaccgc ttcttggtcg aaggcagcaa gcgcgatgaa tgtcttacta
     1021 cggagcaagt tcccgaggta atcggagtcc ggctgatgtt gggagtaggt ggctacgtct
     1081 ccgaactcac gaccgaaaag atcaagagca gcccgcatgg atttgacttg gtcagggccg
     1141 agcctacatg tgcgaatgat gcccatactt gagccaccta actttgtttt agggcgactg
     1201 ccctgctgcg taacatcgtt gctgctgcgt aacatcgttg ctgctccata acatcaaaca
     1261 tcgacccacg gcgtaacgcg cttgctgctt ggatgcccga ggcatagact gtacaaaaaa
     1321 acagtcataa caagccatga aaaccgccac tgcgccgtta ccaccgctgc gttcggtcaa
     1381 ggttctggac cagttgcgtg agcgcatacg ctacttgcat tacagtttac gaaccgaaca
     1441 ggcttatgtc aactgggttc gtgccttcat ccgtttccac ggtgtgcgtc acccggcaac
     1501 cttgggcagc agcgaagtcg aggcatttct gtcctggctg gcgaacgagc gcaaggtttc
     1561 ggtctccacg catcgtcagg cattggcggc cttgctgttc ttctacggca aggtgctgtg
     1621 cacggatctg ccctggcttc aggagatcgg aagacctcgg ccgtcgcggc gcttgccggt
     1681 ggtgctgacc ccggatgaag tggttcgcat cctcggtttt ctggaaggcg agcatcgttt
     1741 gttcgcccag gactctagct atagttctag tggttggcta cgtatactcc ggaatattaa
     1801 tagatcatgg agataattaa aatgataacc atctcgcaaa taaataagta ttttactgtt
     1861 ttcgtaacag ttttgtaata aaaaaaccta taaatattcc ggattattca taccgtccca
     1921 ccatcgggcg cggatctcgg tccgaaacca tgtcgtacta ccatcaccat caccatcacg
     1981 attacgatat cccaacgacc gaaaacctgt attttcaggg cgccatgagc aaaggagaag
     2041 aacttttcac tggagttgtc ccaattcttg ttgaattaga tggtgatgtt aatgggcaca
     2101 aattttctgt ccgtggagag ggtgaaggtg atgctacaaa cggaaaactc acccttaaat
     2161 ttatttgcac tactggaaaa ctacctgttc cgtggccaac acttgtcact actctgacct
     2221 atggtgttca atgcttttcc cgttatccgg atcacatgaa acggcatgac tttttcaaga
     2281 gtgccatgcc cgaaggttat gtacaggaac gcactatatc tttcaaagat gacgggacct
     2341 acaagacgcg tgctgaagtc aagtttgaag gtgataccct tgttaatcgt atcgagttaa
     2401 agggtattga ttttaaagaa gatggaaaca ttcttggaca caaactcgag tacaacttta
     2461 actcacacaa tgtatacatc acggcagaca aacaaaagaa tggaatcaaa gctaacttca
     2521 aaattcgcca caacgttgaa gatggttccg ttcaactagc agaccattat caacaaaata
     2581 ctccaattgg cgatggccct gtccttttac cagacaacca ttacctgtcg acacaatctg
     2641 tcctttcgaa agatcccaac gaaaagcgtg accacatggt ccttcttgag tttgtaactg
     2701 ctgctgggat tacacatggc atggatgagc tctacaaagg atccggggat gctgcagacc
     2761 ccagggagat gagaaagacg ttcattgttc cagccatcaa gccttttgac cactatgatt
     2821 tctccagggc caaaatcgcc tgcaatctgg cctggctggt ggccaaagcc tttgggacag
     2881 aaaatgtgcc agaggaactt caagaaccat tttacacaga tcagtatgac caggaacaca
     2941 tcaaaccacc tgttgttaat ttgcttctat cggctgaact atactgtcgt gctgggagtc
     3001 tcattctcaa gagtgatgct gcaaaacccc ttttgggcca tgatgctgta atccaggctt
     3061 tagcacagaa aggtctttat gtcactgacc aggaaaaatt ggtaactgaa cgagatctcc
     3121 acaagaaacc catacagatg agtgcacatt tggccatgat cgataccctc atgatggctt
     3181 atactgtaga aatggtcagt atagaaaaag taattgcgtg tgctcagcag tattcagctt
     3241 tttttcaagc cacagatctg ccctatgata ttgaggacgc tgtcatgtac tggataaata
     3301 aggtaaatga acatttgaaa gacataatgg aacaagaaca aaaactgaaa gaacatcaca
     3361 cagttgaagc tccaggaggt caaaagtctc cttccaaatg gttttggaaa ctggttccag
     3421 ctcgttatcg gaaagagcaa acattgctta agcaactgcc ttgcattcca ttggtagaaa
     3481 atttgttgaa ggatgggaca gatggctgtg cattagctgc ccttattcat ttttactgtc
     3541 ctgatgttgt cagattagag gatatttgtt tgaaagaaac tatgtctttg gctgatagcc
     3601 tgtataatct gcagctgatt caagaatttt gccaagaata cttgaaccag tgttgccatt
     3661 tcactctgga agatatgctc tatgctgctt catccataaa gagtaattat ttggtgttca
     3721 tggcggaact gttctggtgg tttgaagtgg tgaagccgtc ttttgtacag cctcgtgttg
     3781 ttcgtccaca aggagctgaa cctgtaaaag atatgccttc aattcctgtc ttgaatgctg
     3841 ccaaaagaaa tgtcttagat agtagttctg acttcccttc aagtggggaa ggagctacat
     3901 ttacacagtc tcatcatcat ttgccttcta ggtattcacg tccccaggct cattcttcag
     3961 cctcaggagg aattagaagg tcttcatcta tgtcttatgt tgatggcttc atagggacat
     4021 ggcccaaaga gaaaagatca tcagtgcatg gcgtatcatt tgatatttct tttgataaag
     4081 aagatagtgt acagagatcc actccaaacc gaggaatcac tcgttctatt agtaatgaag
     4141 gacttactct gaacaacagt catgtatcta aacacattag gaaaaatttg tccttcaagc
     4201 caataaatgg agaagaggaa gcagagagca ttgaagaaga acttaatata gattctcaca
     4261 gtgacctcaa atcttgtgtg ccccttaaca caaatgaact aaattctaat gagaatattc
     4321 attacaagct tccaaatgga gctttacaaa atagaatact tcttgacgag tttggcaatc
     4381 agatcgagac accaagcatt gaagaagcat tacaaataat tcatgatact gaaaaatctc
     4441 ctcatacacc tcagccagac caaattgcta atggcttctt tcttcatagt caagaaatga
     4501 gtatcttaaa ttcaaatatc aagttaaatc aatctagtcc tgataatgta actgatacga
     4561 aaggtgcctt gagtcccata actgacaata ctgaagtaga cactggaatt cacgttcctt
     4621 cagaagatat tcctgaaact atggacgaag attcttcgtt gagagattat actgtaagct
     4681 tggactctga catggatgat gcatctaaat ttcttcagga ttatgatatt cgaactggca
     4741 acaccaggga agctttgagt ccttgtccaa gtactgtaag taccaagtct cagccaggca
     4801 gcagtgcttc ttctagttct ggagttaaaa tgaccagctt tgctgaacaa aaattcagga
     4861 aactgaatca taccgatgga aaaagtagtg gaagcagttc tcaaaaaact acaccagaag
     4921 gctctgaact taatattcct catgtggttg cttgggcaca aattccagaa gaaacagggc
     4981 ttccacaggg acgggacact acccagctgt tggcctctga aatggtgcat cttaggatga
     5041 aactagaaga aaagaggcgt gctatagaag cccagaaaaa gaaaatggaa gctgctttta
     5101 ccaaacagag acagaaaatg ggaaggacag cattccttac tgtagtgaaa aagaaagggg
     5161 atgggatatc tcctctacga gaggaagcgg cgggtgcaga agatgagaaa gtatatactg
     5221 atcgagcaaa agaaaaggaa tcacaaaaaa ctgatggaca aaggagcaag tcactggcag
     5281 atataaaaga gagcatggag aatcctcaag ccaaatggct aaagtctcca actacaccta
     5341 ttgatcctga gaagcagtgg aacctggcaa gcccctcaga agaaacttta aatgaaggag
     5401 agattttaga atataccaaa tccattgaaa agttaaattc atccctgcat tttctacaac
     5461 aagaaatgca acgcttgtca cttcagcagg agatgttaat gcagatgaga gagcaacaat
     5521 cttgggtgat ttcacctcca caaccctctc cacagaaaca gattcgagat tttaagcctt
     5581 ctaagcaggc aggcctgtca tcagccattg caccattctc ctcagactcc cctcgtccta
     5641 ctcacccatc tccacagtct tctaacagga aaagtgcatc tttttctgtt aaaagtcaaa
     5701 ggactcctag gccaaatgag ttaaaaataa cacctttgaa tcgaaccttg acacctcctc
     5761 ggtctgtgga tagccttcct cggttaagga ggttttcacc aagtcaagtt cctattcaaa
     5821 ctaggtcatt tgtatgtttt ggggatgatg gagaacctca gttaaaggaa tccaaaccta
     5881 aagaggaagt taaaaaggag gaattggaat ccaaagggac tttggaacag cgtggacata
     5941 atccagaaga aaaggaaatc aaaccttttg agtcaacagt ctctgaagtc ctatcactgc
     6001 ctgtcacaga gactgtatgt ctgacaccaa atgaggacca attgaatcaa cccacagaac
     6061 cccctcctaa acccgttttc ccacccactg ctccaaaaaa tgttaatctg attgaagttt
     6121 ccctctcaga tttgaaaccc cctgaaaagg ctgatgtacc tgttgaaaaa tatgatggag
     6181 aaagtgataa agaacaattt gatgatgacc agaaagtatg ctgtggattc ttttttaagg
     6241 atgatcaaaa agcagaaaat gatatggcaa tgaaacgggc agctttgttg gagaaaagat
     6301 taagaaggga aaaggaaact cagctccgga aacaacagtt ggaagcagaa atggagcata
     6361 agaaggagga aacaaggcgt aaaactgagg aagaacgtca gaagaaagaa gatgagagag
     6421 cacgcagaga atttattagg caagaatata tgaggcggaa acaactgaaa ctaatggaag
     6481 atatggatac agtaattaaa ccccgtcctc aagtagtaaa acaaaaaaaa cagcgaccaa
     6541 aatctattca cagagatcat attgaatccc ccaaaacacc aataaagggt cctccagtct
     6601 ctagcctttc tttggcatcg ctgaacacgg gtgataacga gagtgtacat tcaggcaaga
     6661 ggacgccaag atcagagtct gtagaaggct tcttatctcc aagtcgttgt ggcagtcgaa
     6721 atggagaaaa agactgggag aatgcatcaa caacttcttc agtggcttct ggaacagaat
     6781 atacaggacc aaagctctac aaagaaccca gtgcaaaatc caataagcac ataatacaaa
     6841 atgctttagc tcattgctgt ttggctggaa aagtaaatga aggtcagaag aaaaaaatac
     6901 tggaggaaat ggagaaatca gatgccaaca acttcttaat cttgttccgg gattcaggat
     6961 gccagttcag atctttatac acttattgcc cagaaactga agaaatcaat aaactgactg
     7021 ggataggccc taaatctatc actaaaaaaa tgattgaagg actttacaaa tataattctg
     7081 acaggaaaca gtttagccac atacccgcta aaactttatc tgccagtgtt gatgcaatta
     7141 ccattcatag ccatttatgg cagaccaaaa gaccagtaac acccaaaaaa cttttaccca
     7201 ctaaggcata gggcatgcgg taccaagctt gtcgagaagt actagaggat cataatcagc
     7261 cataccacat ttgtagaggt tttacttgct ttaaaaaacc tcccacacct ccccctgaac
     7321 ctgaaacata aaatgaatgc aattgttgtt gttaacttgt ttattgcagc ttataatggt
     7381 tacaaataaa gcaatagcat cacaaatttc acaaataaag catttttttc actgcattct
     7441 agttgtggtt tgtccaaact catcaatgta tcttatcatg tctggatctg atcactgctt
     7501 gagcctagga gatccgaacc agataagtga aatctagttc caaactattt tgtcattttt
     7561 aattttcgta ttagcttacg acgctacacc cagttcccat ctattttgtc actcttccct
     7621 aaataatcct taaaaactcc atttccaccc ctcccagttc ccaactattt tgtccgccca
     7681 cagcggggca tttttcttcc tgttatgttt ttaatcaaac atcctgccaa ctccatgtga
     7741 caaaccgtca tcttcggcta ctttttctct gtcacagaat gaaaattttt ctgtcatctc
     7801 ttcgttatta atgtttgtaa ttgactgaat atcaacgctt atttgcagcc tgaatggcga
     7861 atgggnnnnn nnnnnnnnnn nnnnnnnnnn nnnnnnnnnn nnnnnnnnnn nnnnnnnnnn
     7921 nnnnnnnnnn nnnnnnnnnn nnnnnnnnnn nnnnnnnnnn nnnnnnnnnn nnnnnnnnnn
     7981 nnnnnnnnnc nnnnnnnnnn nnnnnnnnnn nnnnnnnnnn nnnnnnnnnn nnnnnnnnnn
     8041 nnnnnnnnnn nnnnnnnnnn nnnnnnnnnn nnnnnnnnnn nannnnnnnn nnnnnnnnnn
     8101 nnnnnnnnnn nnnnnnnnnn nnnnnnnnnn ncctttgacg ttggagtcca cgttctttaa
     8161 tagtggactc ttgttccaaa ctggaacaac actcaaccct atctcggtct attcttttga
     8221 tttataaggg attttgccga tttcggccta ttggttaaaa aatgagctga tttaacaaaa
     8281 atttaacgcg aattttaaca aaatattaac gtttacaatt tcaggtggca cttttcgggg
     8341 aaatgtgcgc ggaaccccta tttgtttatt tttctaaata cattcaaata tgtatccgct
     8401 catgagacaa taaccctgat aaatgcttca ataatattga aaaaggaaga gtatgagtat
     8461 tcaacatttc cgtgtcgccc ttattccctt ttttgcggca ttttgccttc ctgtttttgc
     8521 tcacccagaa acgctggtga aagtaaaaga tgctgaagat cagttgggtg cacgagtggg
     8581 ttacatcgaa ctggatctca acagcggtaa gatccttgag agttttcgcc ccgaagaacg
     8641 ttttccaatg atgagcactt ttaaagttct gctatgtggc gcggtattat cccgtattga
     8701 cgccgggcaa gagcaactcg gtcgccgcat acactattct cagaatgact tggttgagta
     8761 ctcaccagtc acagaaaagc atcttacgga tggcatgaca gtaagagaat tatgcagtgc
     8821 tgccataacc atgagtgata acactgcggc caacttactt ctgacaacga tcggaggacc
     8881 gaaggagcta accgcttttt tgcacaacat gggggatcat gtaactcgcc ttgatcgttg
     8941 ggaaccggag ctgaatgaag ccataccaaa cgacgagcgt gacaccacga tgcctgtagc
     9001 aatggcaaca acgttgcgca aactattaac tggcgaacta cttactctag cttcccggca
     9061 acaattaata gactggatgg aggcggataa agttgcagga ccacttctgc gctcggccct
     9121 tccggctggc tggtttattg ctgataaatc tggagccggt gagcgtgggt ctcgcggtat
     9181 cattgcagca ctggggccag atggtaagcc ctcccgtatc gtagttatct acacgacggg
     9241 gagtcaggca actatggatg aacgaaatag acagatcgct gagataggtg cctcactgat
     9301 taagcattgg taactgtcag accaagttta ctcatatata ctttagattg atttaaaact
     9361 tcatttttaa tttaaaagga tctaggtgaa gatccttttt gataatctca tgaccaaaat
     9421 cccttaacgt gagttttcgt tccactgagc gtcagacccc gtagaaaaga tcaaaggatc
     9481 ttcttgagat cctttttttc tgcgcgtaat ctgctgcttg caaacaaaaa aaccaccgct
     9541 accagcggtg gtttgtttgc cggatcaaga gctaccaact ctttttccga aggtaactgg
     9601 cttcagcaga gcgcagatac caaatactgt ccttctagtg tagccgtagt taggccacca
     9661 cttcaagaac tctgtagcac cgcctacata cctcgctctg ctaatcctgt taccagtggc
     9721 tgctgccagt ggcgataagt cgtgtcttac cgggttggac tcaagacgat agttaccgga
     9781 taaggcgcag cggtcgggct gaacgggggg ttcgtgcaca cagcccagct tggagcgaac
     9841 gacctacacc gaactgagat acctacagcg tgagcattga gaaagcgcca cgcttcccga
     9901 agggagaaag gcggacaggt atccggtaag cggcagggtc ggaacaggag agcgcacgag
     9961 ggag
//
