[The description below was written by a language model from this plasmid's Addgene catalogue record and the feature table of its GenBank file.]
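Description:
pFasBac+GFP-CAMSAP2 is a 9,964 bp baculovirus transfer (donor) plasmid built on a pFastBac-type backbone for producing human CAMSAP2 (also known as CAMSAP1L1) in Sf9 insect cells. In E. coli it replicates from a high-copy ColE1/pUC-type origin and is selected with ampicillin through the bla gene. An f1 phage origin is also present.

The expression cassette lies between the right and left ends of a mini-Tn7 element. This arrangement allows site-specific transposition of the cassette into a baculovirus bacmid carried in a suitable E. coli helper strain. A gentamicin acetyltransferase gene driven by the class 1 integron Pc promoter sits inside the Tn7 arms and moves with the cassette, giving a marker for selecting recombinant bacmids.

Expression is driven by the Autographa californica polyhedrin promoter, a very strong late viral promoter, and the transcript ends at an SV40 polyadenylation signal. The annotated reading frame begins with a 6xHis affinity tag, followed by a TEV protease cleavage site and then a GFP. The CAMSAP2 coding sequence is not annotated in the feature table, but it presumably occupies the large unannotated region between the GFP and the poly(A) signal, where it was inserted by Gibson assembly. The catalogue entry calls the fluorescent tag eGFP, whereas the sequence annotation identifies it as superfolder GFP, so the exact variant should be checked against the sequence. A Shine-Dalgarno motif annotated within the insert region is probably a chance match.

The design yields an N-terminally His-tagged, fluorescent CAMSAP2 that can be affinity purified and directly visualised. The TEV site allows removal of the His tag only. The associated study concerns regulation of microtubule minus-end dynamics by CAMSAPs and Patronin.
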