Addgene plasmid #59037: pFasBac+GFP-CAMSAP2
Purpose: for baculovirus expression of CAMSAP2 in Sf9 cells
Depositing lab: Ron Vale. Depositing organization: University of California, San Francisco (UCSF). Publication: Regulation of microtubule minus-end dynamics by CAMSAPs and Patronin. Hendershott MC, Vale RD. Proc Natl Acad Sci U S A. 2014 Apr 22;111(16):5860-5. doi: 10.1073/pnas.1404133111. Epub 2014 Mar 26. PubMed 24706919.
Backbone
  Vector backbone: pFasBac
  Modifications to backbone: eGFP added between BamHI and XhoI sites
  Vector type: Insect Expression
Growth in bacteria
  Bacterial resistance: Ampicillin, 100 μg/mL
  Growth temperature: 37°C
  Growth strain: Top10
  Copy number: Unknown
Gene/Insert
  Gene/Insert name: CAMSAP2
  Species: H. sapiens (human)
  Entrez Gene: CAMSAP2 (a.k.a. CAMSAP1L1)
  Tag / fusion protein: His (N terminal on insert); eGFP (N terminal on insert)
  Cloning method: Gibson Cloning
  Sequencing primers: 5′ AAATGATAACCATCTCGC; 3′ CAAATGTGGTATGGCTGATT
Terms and licenses: Academic/Nonprofit Terms; Industry Terms: Not Available to Industry
How to cite: pFasBac+GFP-CAMSAP2 was a gift from Ron Vale (Addgene plasmid # 59037 ; http://n2t.net/addgene:59037 ; RRID:Addgene_59037)
