>Addgene plasmid #59037 | pFasBac+GFP-CAMSAP2 | addgene partial sequence | sequence record 94163 | pEGFP-R 5'-acctctacaaatgtggtatg-3'
GCTTGGTACCGCATGCCCTATGCCTTAGTGGGTAAAAGTTTTTTGGGTGTTACTGGTCTTTTGGTCTGCC
ATAAATGGCTATGAATGGTAATTGCATCAACACTGGCAGATAAAGTTTTAGCGGGTATGTGGCTAAACTG
TTTCCTGTCAGAATTATATTTGTAAAGTCCTTCAATCATTTTTTTAGTGATAGATTTAGGGCCTATCCCA
GTCAGTTTATTGATTTCTTCAGTTTCTGGGCAATAAGTGTATAAAGATCTGAACTGGCATCCTGAATCCC
GGAACAAGATTAAGAAGTTGTTGGCATCTGATTTCTCCATTTCCTCCAGTATTTTTTTCTTCTGACCTTC
ATTTACTTTTCCAGCCAAACAGCAATGAGCTAAAGCATTTTGTATTATGTGCTTATTGGATTTTGCACTG
GGTTCTTTGTAGAGCTTTGGTCCTGTATATTCTGTTCCAGAAGCCACTGAAGAAGTTGTTGATGCATTCT
CCCAGTCTTTTTCTCCATTTCGACTGCCACAACGACTTGGAGATAAGAAGCCTTCTACAGACTCTGATCT
TGGCGTCCTCTTGCCTGAATGTACACTCTCGTTATCACCCGTGTTCAGCGATGCCAAAGAAAGGCTAGAG
ACTGGAGGACCCTTTATTGGTGTTTTGGGGGATTCAATATGATCTCTGTGAATAGATTTTGGTCGCTGTT
TTTTTTGTTTTACTACTTGAGGACGGGGTTTAATTACTGTATCCATATCTTCCATTAGTTTCAGTTGTTT
CCGCCTCATATATTCTTGCCTAATAAATTCTCTGCGTGCTCTCTCATCTTCTTTCTTCTGACGTTCTTCC
TCAG
