>Addgene plasmid #59037 | pFasBac+GFP-CAMSAP2 | addgene partial sequence | sequence record 95908 | GFP-F 5'-GGTCCTTCTTGAGTTTGTAAC-3'
GAGCTCTCAAGGATCCGGGGATGCTGCAGACCCCAGGGAGATGAGAAAGACGTTCATTGTTCCAGCCATC
AAGCCTTTTGACCACTATGATTTCTCCAGGGCCAAAATCGCCTGCAATCTGGCCTGGCTGGTGGCCAAAG
CCTTTGGGACAGAAAATGTGCCAGAGGAACTTCAAGAACCATTTTACACAGATCAGTATGACCAGGAACA
CATCAAACCACCTGTTGTTAATTTGCTTCTATCGGCTGAACTATACTGTCGTGCTGGGAGTCTCATTCTC
AAGAGTGATGCTGCAAAACCCCTTTTGGGCCATGATGCTGTAATCCAGGCTTTAGCACAGAAAGGTCTTT
ATGTCACTGACCAGGAAAAATTGGTAACTGAACGAGATCTCCACAAGAAACCCATACAGATGAGTGCACA
TTTGGCCATGATCGATACCCTCATGATGGCTTATACTGTAGAAATGGTCAGTATAGAAAAAGTAATTGCG
TGTGCTCAGCAGTATTCAGCTTTTTTTCAAGCCACAGATCTGCCCTATGATATTGAGGACGCTGTCATGT
ACTGGATAAATAAGGTAAATGAACATTTGAAAGACATAATGGAACAAGAACAAAAACTGAAAGAACATCA
CACAGTTGAAGCTCCAGGAGGTCAAAAGTCTCCTTCCAAATGGTTTTGGAAACTGGTTCCAGCTCGTTAT
CGGAAAGAGCAAACATTGCTTAAGCAACTGCCTTGCATTCCATTGGTAGAAAATTTGTTGAAGGATGGGA
CAGATGGCTGTGCATTAGCTGCCCTTATTCATTTTTACTGTCCTGATGTTGTCAGATTAGAGGATA
