>Addgene plasmid #59037 | pFasBac+GFP-CAMSAP2 | addgene partial sequence | sequence record 95909 | GFP-R 5'-CCATCTAATTCAACAAGAATTGGGACAAC-3'
TTTGCTCATGGCGCCCTGAAAATACAGGTTTTCGGTCGTTGGGATATCGTAATCGTGATGGTGATGGTGA
TGGTAGTACGACATGGTTTCGGACCGAGATCCGCGCCCGATGGTGGGACGGTATGAATAATCCGGAATAT
TTATAGGTTTTTTTATTACAAAACTGTTACGAAAACAGTAAAATACTTATTTATTTGCGAGATGGTTATC
ATTTTAATTATCTCCATGATCTATTAATATTCCGGAGTATACGTAGCCAACCACTAGAACTATAGCTAGA
GTCCTGGGCGAACAAACGATGCTCGCCTTCCAGAAAACCGAGGATGCGAACCACTTCATCCGGGGTCAGC
ACCACCGGCAAGCGCCGCGACGGCCGAGGTCTTCCGATCTCCTGAAGCCAGGGCAGATCCGTGCACAGCA
CCTTGCCGTAGAAGAACAGCAAGGCCGCCAATGCCTGACGATGCGTGGAGACCGAAACCTTGCGCTCGTT
CGCCAGCCAGGACAGAAATGCCTCGACTTCGCTGCTGCCCAAGGTTGCCGGGTGACGCACACCGTGGAAA
CGGATGAAGGCACGAACCCAGTTGACATAAGCCTGTTCGGTTCGTAAACTGTAATGCAAGTAGCGTATGC
GCTCACGCAACTGGTCCAGAACCTTGACCGAACGCAGCGGTGGTAACGGCGCAGTGGCGGTTTTCATGGC
TTGTTATGACTGTTTTTTTGTACAGTCTATGCCTCGGGCATCCAAGCAGCAAGCGCGTTACGCCGTGGGT
CGATGTTTGATGTTATGGAGCAGCAACGATGTTACGCAGCAGGGCAGTCGCCCCTAAAAC
